>Addgene plasmid #214534 | AiP1743 - pAAV-AiE2420m-minBG-SYFP2-WPRE-BGHpA | addgene full sequence | sequence record 432557 | Addgene NGS Result
TGTAGGTATCTCAGTTCGGTGTAGGTCGTTCGCTCCAAGCTGGGCTGTGTGCACGAACCCCCCGTTCAGC
CCGACCGCTGCGCCTTATCCGGTAACTATCGTCTTGAGTCCAACCCGGTAAGACACGACTTATCGCCACT
GGCAGCAGCCACTGGTAACAGGATTAGCAGAGCGAGGTATGTAGGCGGTGCTACAGAGTTCTTGAAGTGG
TGGCCTAACTACGGCTACACTAGAAGAACAGTATTTGGTATCTGCGCTCTGCTGAAGCCAGTTACCTTCG
GAAAAAGAGTTGGTAGCTCTTGATCCGGCAAACAAACCACCGCTGGTAGCGGTGGTTTTTTTGTTTGCAA
GCAGCAGATTACGCGCAGAAAAAAAGGATCTCAAGAAGATCCTTTGATCTTTTCTACGGGGTCTGACGCT
CAGTGGAACGAAAACTCACGTTAAGGGATTTTGGTCATGAGATTATCAAAAAGGATCTTCACCTAGATCC
TTTTAAATTAAAAATGAAGTTTTAAATCAATCTAAAGTATATATGAGTAAACTTGGTCTGACAGTTACCA
ATGCTTAATCAGTGAGGCACCTATCTCAGCGATCTGTCTATTTCGTTCATCCATAGTTGCCTGACTCCCC
GTCGTGTAGATAACTACGATACGGGAGGGCTTACCATCTGGCCCCAGTGCTGCAATGATACCGCGAGACC
CACGCTCACCGGCTCCAGATTTATCAGCAATAAACCAGCCAGCCGGAAGGGCCGAGCGCAGAAGTGGTCC
TGCAACTTTATCCGCCTCCATCCAGTCTATTAATTGTTGCCGGGAAGCTAGAGTAAGTAGTTCGCCAGTT
AATAGTTTGCGCAACGTTGTTGCCATTGCTACAGGCATCGTGGTGTCACGCTCGTCGTTTGGTATGGCTT
CATTCAGCTCCGGTTCCCAACGATCAAGGCGAGTTACATGATCCCCCATGTTGTGCAAAAAAGCGGTTAG
CTCCTTCGGTCCTCCGATCGTTGTCAGAAGTAAGTTGGCCGCAGTGTTATCACTCATGGTTATGGCAGCA
CTGCATAATTCTCTTACTGTCATGCCATCCGTAAGATGCTTTTCTGTGACTGGTGAGTACTCAACCAAGT
CATTCTGAGAATAGTGTATGCGGCGACCGAGTTGCTCTTGCCCGGCGTCAATACGGGATAATACCGCGCC
ACATAGCAGAACTTTAAAAGTGCTCATCATTGGAAAACGTTCTTCGGGGCGAAAACTCTCAAGGATCTTA
CCGCTGTTGAGATCCAGTTCGATGTAACCCACTCGTGCACCCAACTGATCTTCAGCATCTTTTACTTTCA
CCAGCGTTTCTGGGTGAGCAAAAACAGGAAGGCAAAATGCCGCAAAAAAGGGAATAAGGGCGACACGGAA
ATGTTGAATACTCATACTCTTCCTTTTTCAATATTATTGAAGCATTTATCAGGGTTATTGTCTCATGAGC
GGATACATATTTGAATGTATTTAGAAAAATAAACAAATAGGGGTTCCGCGCACATTTCCCCGAAAAGTGC
CACCTGACGTCTAAGAAACCATTATTATCATGACATTAACCTATAAAAATAGGCGTATCACGAGGCCCTT
TCGTCTCGCGCGTTTCGGTGATGACGGTGAAAACCTCTGACACATGCAGCTCCCGGAGACGGTCACAGCT
TGTCTGTAAGCGGATGCCGGGAGCAGACAAGCCCGTCAGGGCGCGTCAGCGGGTGTTGGCGGGTGTCGGG
GCTGGCTTAACTATGCGGCATCAGAGCAGATTGTACTGAGAGTGCACCATAAAATTGTAAACGTTAATAT
TTTGTTAAAATTCGCGTTAAATTTTTGTTAAATCAGCTCATTTTTTAACCAATAGACCGAAATCGGCAAA
ATCCCTTATAAATCAAAAGAATAGCCCGAGATAGAGT
[37 nt withheld, positions 1928-1964]
AAAGAACGTGGACTCCAACGTCAAAGG
[141 nt withheld, positions 1992-2132]
G
[46 nt withheld, positions 2134-2179]
A
[95 nt withheld, positions 2181-2275]
TATGCGGTGTGAAATACCGCACAGATGCGTAAGGAGAAAATACCGCATCAGGCGCCCCTGCAGGCAGCTG
CGCGCTCGCTCGCTCACTGAGGCCGCCCGGGCAAAGCCCGGGCGTCGGGCGACCTTTGGTCGCCCGGCCT
CAGTGAGCGAGCGAGCGCGCAGAGAGGGAGTGGCCAACTCCATCACTAGGGGTTCCTGCGGCCGCTCGGT
CCGCACGTGAGATCTCATGCCTGCTATTGTCTTCCCAATCCTCCCCCTTGCTGTCCTGCCCCACCCCACC
CCCCAGAATAGAATGACACCTACTCAGACAATGCGATGCAATTTCCTCATTTTATTAGGAAAGGACAGTG
GGAGTGGCACCTTCCAGGGTCAAGGAAGGCACGGGGGAGGGGCAAACAACAGATGGCTGGCAACTAGAAG
GCACAGTCGAAGATCTCTCGAGCCACGGAATTGTCAGTGCCCAACAGCCGAGCCCCTGTCCAGCAGCGGG
CAAGGCAGGCGGCGATGAGTTCCGCCGTGGCAAGAACTAACCAGGATTTATACAAGGAGGAGAAAATGAA
AGCCATACGGGAAGCAATAGCATGATACAAAGGCATTAAAGCAGCGTATCCACATAGCGTAAAAGGAGCA
ACATAGTTAAGAATACCAGTCAATCTTTCACAAATTTTGTAATCCAGAGGTTGATTATGATATCGAATTC
GCGGCCGCGGCGCGCCGTCGACTTACTTGTACAGCTCGTCCATGCCGAGAGTGATCCCGGCGGCGGTCAC
GAACTCCAGCAGGACCATGTGATCGCGCTTCTCGTTGGGGTCTTTGCTCAGCTTGGACTGGTAGCTCAGG
TAGTGGTTGTCGGGCAGCAGCACGGGGCCGTCGCCGATGGGGGTGTTCTGCTGGTAGTGGTCGGCGAGCT
GCACGCCGCCGTCCTCGATGTTGTGGCGGATCTTGAAGTTGGCCTTGATGCCGTTCTTCTGCTTGTCGGC
GGTGATATAGACGTTGTGGCTGTTGTAGTTGTACTCCAGCTTGTGCCCCAGGATGTTGCCGTCCTCCTTG
AAGTCGATGCCCTTCAGCTCGATGCGGTTCACCAGGGTGTCGCCCTCGAACTTCACCTCGGCGCGGGTCT
TGTAGTTGCCGTCGTCCTTGAAGAAGATGGTGCGCTCCTGGACGTAGCCTTCGGGCATGGCGGACTTGAA
GAAGTCGTGCTGCTTCATGTGGTCGGGGTAGCGGGCGAAGCACTGCACGCCGTAGCCCAGGGTGGTCACG
AGGGTGGGCCAGGGCACGGGCAGCTTGCCGGTGGTGCAGATCAGCTTCAGGGTCAGCTTGCCGTAGGTGG
CATCGCCCTCGCCCTCGCCGGACACGCTGAACTTGTGGCCGTTTACGTCGCCGTCCAGCTCGACCAGGAT
GGGCACCACCCCGGTGAACAGCTCCTCGCCCTTGCTCACCATGGTGGCGACCGGTAGCGCTAGCTTCGAA
AGATCTGGATCCCAGAAGCAAATGTAAGCAATAGATGGCTCTGCCCTGACTTTTATGCCCAGCCCGAGCT
CCGGTCAAAGGTTATTTAGTACTAACCTTGCTTTATGAGTAGTTGTATTTTAAATGATTACATTAATGTC
ATTTGCACTTTAAAATGTGAGACGCCATCAGTGGCTATGTGTTCTAAATGTTGACAGACTAGAAGAGACA
AATAAACCTTTAACACATATTGTTAAATAAGTATATGAAGATGTTACATACCATCCAACCAGAGGAAGAA
GTTATAAGTTAATGTGCTGCCATTTCTTCTGTCTCCCAGACAATAAAGTGACTATAGCTGTGGACCATTA
GAACACAGAGGCAGTCTGAGACAGACTTCACTTTTCCCTGACGACTGCCGTTATCCACTAAATACTTTGT
TAGAGAATTTTCTGCTTTACTCTCTAGTGGCTGATGATGCATCAAAGAACACAGAAATGTCCTCACAGCA
CTAACATTCCAATGTTGGAGCTGGGCAGTAAATATAACATAACCACATTTACAAAATGTTAAATGGTGAA
AAGAGTGCATTTAAAATAAACCTGATGAGCTGGAGAGATGACTCAGTGGCTGCCCTTTAGAGGACCCAGG
TTTCATTTCCAAAATCCATATGGTGGCTTAAAAACCATCCATAAGCCCAGGTTCCATAACCTCAGCCCCC
CGAGATTCAATGGGCACACACAGGGTATGGGGGGCAAGATATTCACACACGTTCAGTAAAGGTAAAATAA
ATCCAATAACCTAATTAACTAGCTAGTTAGTTGAACCTGAGATGGCCGTTAAGCAATGAAGTGAGAGTCA
GATTGTACGTTAGGTAACGAGGAGAGTCCTGGCTGAGGAGATGAGGTTTTAATGAAAGCTGCCAACTAGT
ATAATATGGATTCTCTGTAGAGACGATAAAAAACACGATTATTACTCTTACAACGCGTGCGGCCGCAGGA
ACCCCTAGTGATGGAGTTGGCCACTCCCTCTCTGCGCGCTCGCTCGCTCACTGAGGCCGGGCGACCAAAG
GTCGCCCGACGCCCGGGCGGCCTCAGTGAGCGAGCGAGCGCGCAGCTGCCTGCAGGACATGTGAGCAAAA
GGCCAGCAAAAGGCCAGGAACCGTAAAAAGGCCGCGTTGCTGGCGTTTTTCCATAGGCTCCGCCCCCCTG
ACGAGCATCACAAAAATCGACGCTCAAGTCAGAGGTGGCGAAACCCGACAGGACTATAAAGATACCAGGC
GTTTCCCCCTGGAAGCTCCCTCGTGCGCTCTCCTGTTCCGACCCTGCCGCTTACCGGATACCTGTCCGCC
TTTCTCCCTTCGGGAAGCGTGGCGCTTTCTCATAGCTCACGC
Features (pLannotate 1.2.2; 14 found; start..end, strand, type, name):
    555..1415    -  CDS            AmpR: β-lactamase; bla; confers resistance to ampicillin, carbenicillin, and related antibiotics
   1416..1520    -  promoter       AmpR promoter: bla
   1615..1650    +  CDS            rop (fragment): Rop protein, which maintains plasmids at low copy number; rop
   1752..1801    +  misc_feature   bom (fragment): basis of mobility region from pBR322
   1802..2257    -  rep_origin     f1 ori (sequence partly withheld): f1 bacteriophage origin of replication; arrow indicates direction of (+) strand synthesis
   2276..2327    +  misc_feature   bom (fragment): basis of mobility region from pBR322
   2332..2472    -  repeat_region  AAV2 ITR: inverted terminal repeat of adeno-associated virus serotype 2 inverted
   2590..2701    -  polyA_signal   bGH poly(A) signal: bovine growth hormone polyadenylation signal
   2718..2798    -  misc_feature   WPRE (fragment): woodchuck hepatitis virus posttranscriptional regulatory element
   2804..2961    -  misc_feature   WPRE (fragment): woodchuck hepatitis virus posttranscriptional regulatory element
   3001..3717    -  CDS            SYFP2: SYFP2 is a basic (constitutively fluorescent) yellow fluorescent protein published in 2006, derived from Aequorea victoria. It is reported to be a very rapidly-maturing monomer with moderate acid sensitivity.
   4757..4784    -  repeat_region  AAV2 ITR (fragment): inverted terminal repeat of adeno-associated virus serotype 2 inverted
   4813..4840    -  repeat_region  AAV2 ITR (fragment): inverted terminal repeat of adeno-associated virus serotype 2 inverted
   4913..384     -  rep_origin     ori (across the origin): high-copy-number ColE1/pMB1/pBR322/pUC origin of replication
