[The description below was written by a language model from this plasmid's Addgene catalogue record and pLannotate feature annotations shown in this document.]
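Description:
AiP1743 - pAAV-AiE2420m-minBG-SYFP2-WPRE-BGHpA is an AAV transfer plasmid built on a pAAV2 backbone, about 5.1 kb in the sequenced record. It is one of a large collection of enhancer-driven AAV vectors made for genetic access to defined brain cell types. In bacteria it is maintained through a high-copy ColE1/pUC-type origin and selected with ampicillin via the β-lactamase gene and its native promoter. An f1 phage origin and small remnants of pBR322 rop and bom sequences also sit in the backbone. The catalogue lists a recombination-deficient strain for propagation, a common choice for plasmids carrying repeat-rich AAV ITRs.

The payload lies between AAV2 inverted terminal repeats, which provide the signals for replication and packaging of the intervening DNA into AAV particles. One ITR is annotated in full, whereas the other is detected only as two short fragments. According to the record, the AiE2420m enhancer is placed upstream of the minimal beta-globin promoter (minBG). This promoter has little activity by itself, so expression depends on the cell-type specificity of the enhancer. Neither element is annotated in the feature table, but an unannotated stretch of roughly 1 kb between the SYFP2 coding sequence and the fragmentary ITR is where they would be expected. The reporter is SYFP2, a rapidly maturing monomeric yellow fluorescent protein. It is followed by WPRE sequence, annotated as two fragments, which enhances transcript stability and expression, and by the bovine growth hormone polyadenylation signal.

The construct is intended for producing recombinant AAV that fluorescently labels specific brain cell populations. The record does not state which populations AiE2420m targets.
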