Addgene plasmid #214534: AiP1743 - pAAV-AiE2420m-minBG-SYFP2-WPRE-BGHpA
Purpose: AiE2420m is an enhancer sequence, designed to drive AAV-mediated transgene expression in specific populations of brain cells
Depositing lab: Allen Institute for Brain Science & Bosiljka Tasic. Depositing organization: Allen Institute. Publication: A suite of enhancer AAVs and transgenic mouse lines for genetic access to cortical cell types. Ben-Simon Y, Hooper M, Narayan S, Daigle TL, Dwivedi D, Way SW, Oster A, Stafford DA, Mich JK, Taormina MJ, Martinez RA, Opitz-Araya X, Roth JR, Alexander JR, Allen S, Amster A, Arbuckle J, Ayala A, Baker PM, Bakken TE, Barcelli T, Barta S, Bendrick J, Bertagnolli D, Bielstein C, Bishwakarma P, Bowlus J, Boyer G, Brouner K, Casian B, Casper T, Chakka AB, Chakrabarty R, Chance RK, Chavan S, Clark M, Colbert K, Collman F, Daniel S, Departee M, DiValentin P, Donadio N, Dotson N, Egdorf T, Fliss T, Gabitto M, Garcia J, Gary A, Gasperini M, Gloe J, Goldy J, Gore BB, Graybuck L, Greisman N, Haeseleer F, Halterman C, Haradon Z, Hastings SD, Helback O, Ho W, Hockemeyer D, Huang C, Huff S, Hunker A, Johansen N, Jones D, Juneau Z, Kalmbach B, Kannan M, Khem S, Kussick E, Kutsal R, Larsen R, Lee C, Lee AY, Leibly M, Lenz GH, Li S, Liang E, Lusk N, Madigan Z, Malloy J, Malone J, McCue R, Melchor J, Mollenkopf T, Moosman S, Morin E, Newman D, Ng L, Ngo K, Omstead V, Otto S, Oyama A, Pena N, Pham T, Phillips E, Pom CA, Potekhina L, Ransford S, Ray PL, Rette D, Reynoldson C, Rimorin C, Rocha D, Ruiz A, Sanchez REA, Sawyer L, Sedeno-Cortes A, Sevigny JP, Shapovalova N, Shepard N, Shulga L, Sigler AR, Siverts L, Soliman S, Somasundaram S, Staats B, Stewart K, Szelenyi E, Tieu M, Trader C, Tran A, van Velthoven CTJ, Walker M, Wang Y, Weed N, Wirthlin M, Wood T, Wynalda B, Yao Z, Zhou T, Ariza J, Dee N, Reding M, Ronellenfitch K, Mufti S, Sunkin SM, Smith KA, Esposito L, Waters J, Thyagarajan B, Yao S, Lein ES, Zeng H, Levi BP, Ngai J, Ting JT, Tasic B. Cell. 2025 May 16:S0092-8674(25)00513-6. doi: 10.1016/j.cell.2025.05.002. PubMed 40403729.
Backbone
  Vector backbone: pAAV2
  Vector type: AAV
Growth in bacteria
  Bacterial resistance: Ampicillin, 100 μg/mL
  Growth temperature: 37°C
  Growth strain: NEB Stable
  Copy number: High Copy
Gene/Insert
  Gene/Insert name: SYFP2
  Species: Synthetic
  Promoter: minBG
  Cloning method: Gibson Cloning
Terms and licenses: Academic/Nonprofit Terms; Industry Terms: Not Available to Industry
Depositor comments: 5' Cloning Site: SgrAI (destroyed), 3' Cloning Site: SgrAI (destroyed). Please visit https://doi.org/10.1101/2024.06.10.597244 for bioRxiv preprint.
How to cite: AiP1743 - pAAV-AiE2420m-minBG-SYFP2-WPRE-BGHpA was a gift from Allen Institute for Brain Science & Bosiljka Tasic (Addgene plasmid # 214534 ; http://n2t.net/addgene:214534 ; RRID:Addgene_214534)
